>Addgene plasmid #141648 | TFORF0633 | addgene full sequence | sequence record 400308 | Addgene NGS Result
TTAATGTAGTCTTATGCAATACTCTTGTAGTCTTGCAACATGGTAACGATGAGTTAGCAACATGCCTTAC
AAGGAGAGAAAAAGCACCGTGCATGCCGATTGGTGGAAGTAAGGTGGTACGATCGTGCCTTATTAGGAAG
GCAACAGACGGGTCTGACATGGATTGGACGAACCACTGAATTGCCGCATTGCAGAGATATTGTATTTAAG
TGCCTAGCTCGATACATAAACGGGTCTCTCTGGTTAGACCAGATCTGAGCCTGGGAGCTCTCTGGCTAAC
TAGGGAACCCACTGCTTAAGCCTCAATAAAGCTTGCCTTGAGTGCTTCAAGTAGTGTGTGCCCGTCTGTT
GTGTGACTCTGGTAACTAGAGATCCCTCAGACCCTTTTAGTCAGTGTGGAAAATCTCTAGCAGTGGCGCC
CGAACAGGGACTTGAAAGCGAAAGGGAAACCAGAGGAGCTCTCTCGACGCAGGACTCGGCTTGCTGAAGC
GCGCACGGCAAGAGGCGAGGGGCGGCGACTGGTGAGTACGCCAAAAATTTTGACTAGCGGAGGCTAGAAG
GAGAGAGATGGGTGCGAGAGCGTCAGTATTAAGCGGGGGAGAATTAGATCGCGATGGGAAAAAATTCGGT
TAAGGCCAGGGGGAAAGAAAAAATATAAATTAAAACATATAGTATGGGCAAGCAGGGAGCTAGAACGATT
CGCAGTTAATCCTGGCCTGTTAGAAACATCAGAAGGCTGTAGACAAATACTGGGACAGCTACAACCATCC
CTTCAGACAGGATCAGAAGAACTTAGATCATTATATAATACAGTAGCAACCCTCTATTGTGTGCATCAAA
GGATAGAGATAAAAGACACCAAGGAAGCTTTAGACAAGATAGAGGAAGAGCAAAACAAAAGTAAGACCAC
CGCACAGCAAGCGGCCGCTGATCTTCAGACCTGGAGGAGGAGATATGAGGGACAATTGGAGAAGTGAATT
ATATAAATATAAAGTAGTAAAAATTGAACCATTAGGAGTAGCACCCACCAAGGCAAAGAGAAGAGTGGTG
CAGAGAGAAAAAAGAGCAGTGGGAATAGGAGCTTTGTTCCTTGGGTTCTTGGGAGCAGCAGGAAGCACTA
TGGGCGCAGCGTCAATGACGCTGACGGTACAGGCCAGACAATTATTGTCTGGTATAGTGCAGCAGCAGAA
CAATTTGCTGAGGGCTATTGAGGCGCAACAGCATCTGTTGCAACTCACAGTCTGGGGCATCAAGCAGCTC
CAGGCAAGAATCCTGGCTGTGGAAAGATACCTAAAGGATCAACAGCTCCTGGGGATTTGGGGTTGCTCTG
GAAAACTCATTTGCACCACTGCTGTGCCTTGGAATGCTAGTTGGAGTAATAAATCTCTGGAACAGATTTG
GAATCACACGACCTGGATGGAGTGGGACAGAGAAATTAACAATTACACAAGCTTAATACACTCCTTAATT
GAAGAATCGCAAAACCAGCAAGAAAAGAATGAACAAGAATTATTGGAATTAGATAAATGGGCAAGTTTGT
GGAATTGGTTTAACATAACAAATTGGCTGTGGTATATAAAATTATTCATAATGATAGTAGGAGGCTTGGT
AGGTTTAAGAATAGTTTTTGCTGTACTTTCTATAGTGAATAGAGTTAGGCAGGGATATTCACCATTATCG
TTTCAGACCCACCTCCCAACCCCGAGGGGACCCATGCATTGCATCTCAATTAGTCAGCAACCAGGTGTGG
AAAGTCCCCAGGCTCCCCAGCAGGCAGAAGTATGCAAAGCATGCGTCTCAATTAGTCAGCAACCATAGTC
CCGCCCCTAACTCCGCCCATCCCGCCCCTAACTCCGCCCAGTTCCGCCCATTCTCCGCCCCATGGCTGAC
TAATTTTTTTTATTTATGCAGAGGCCGAGGCCGCCTCGGCCTCTGAGCTATTCCAGAAGTAGTGAGGAGG
CTTTTTTGGAGGCCTAGGCTTTTGCAAAAAGCTTTCTAGAGGTACCACCGGAGCTTACCATGACCGAGTA
CAAGCCCACGGTGCGCCTCGCCACCCGCGACGACGTCCCCAGGGCCGTACGCACCCTCGCCGCCGCGTTC
GCCGACTACCCCGCCACGCGCCACACCGTCGATCCGGACCGCCACATCGAGCGGGTCACCGAGCTGCAAG
AACTCTTCCTCACGCGCGTCGGGCTCGACATCGGCAAGGTGTGGGTCGCGGACGACGGCGCCGCCGTGGC
GGTCTGGACCACGCCGGAGAGCGTCGAAGCGGGGGCGGTGTTCGCCGAGATCGGCCCGCGCATGGCCGAG
TTGAGCGGTTCCCGGCTGGCCGCGCAGCAACAGATGGAAGGCCTCCTGGCGCCGCACCGGCCCAAGGAGC
CCGCGTGGTTCCTGGCCACCGTCGGCGTCTCGCCCGACCACCAGGGCAAGGGTCTGGGCAGCGCCGTCGT
GCTCCCCGGAGTGGAGGCGGCCGAGCGCGCCGGGGTGCCCGCCTTCCTGGAGACCTCCGCGCCCCGCAAC
CTCCCCTTCTACGAGCGGCTCGGCTTCACCGTCACCGCCGACGTCGAGGTGCCCGAAGGACCGCGCACCT
GGTGCATGACCCGCAAGCCCGGTGCCAGTTAACGAATTCTAGATCTTGAGACAAATGGCAGTATTCATCC
ACAATTTTAAAAGAAAAGGGGGGATTGGGGGGTACAGTGCAGGGGAAAGAATAGTAGACATAATAGCAAC
AGACATACAAACTAAAGAATTACAAAAACAAATTACAAAAATTCAAAATTTTCGGGTTTATTACAGGGAC
AGCAGAGATCCACTTTGGCGCCGGCTCGAGGCCTGCAGGTGCAAAGATGGATAAAGTTTTAAACAGAGAG
GAATCTTTGCAGCTAATGGACCTTCTAGGTCTTGAAAGGAGTGGGAATTGGCTCCGGTGCCCGTCAGTGG
GCAGAGCGCACATCGCCCACAGTCCCCGAGAAGTTGGGGGGAGGGGTCGGCAATTGAACCGGTGCCTAGA
GAAGGTGGCGCGGGGTAAACTGGGAAAGTGATGTCGTGTACTGGCTCCGCCTTTTTCCCGAGGGTGGGGG
AGAACCGTATATAAGTGCAGTAGTCGCCGTGAACGTTCTTTTTCGCAACGGGTTTGCCGCCAGAACACAG
GTAAGTGCCGTGTGTGGTTCCCGCGGGCCTGGCCTCTTTACGGGTTATGGCCCTTGCGTGCCTTGAATTA
CTTCCACCTGGCTGCAGTACGTGATTCTTGATCCCGAGCTTCGGGTTGGAAGTGGGTGGGAGAGTTCGAG
GCCTTGCGCTTAAGGAGCCCCTTCGCCTCGTGCTTGAGTTGAGGCCTGGCCTGGGCGCTGGGGCCGCCGC
GTGCGAATCTGGTGGCACCTTCGCGCCTGTCTCGCTGCTTTCGATAAGTCTCTAGCCATTTAAAATTTTT
GATGACCTGCTGCGACGCTTTTTTTCTGGCAAGATAGTCTTGTAAATGCGGGCCAAGATCTGCACACTGG
TATTTCGGTTTTTGGGGCCGCGGGCGGCGACGGGGCCCGTGCGTCCCAGCGCACATGTTCGGCGAGGCGG
GGCCTGCGAGCGCGGCCACCGAGAATCGGACGGGGGTAGTCTCAAGCTGGCCGGCCTGCTCTGGTGCCTG
GCCTCGCGCCGCCGTGTATCGCCCCGCCCTGGGCGGCAAGGCTGGCCCGGTCGGCACCAGTTGCGTGAGC
GGAAAGATGGCCGCTTCCCGGCCCTGCTGCAGGGAGCTCAAAATGGAGGACGCGGCGCTCGGGAGAGCGG
GCGGGTGAGTCACCCACACAAAGGAAAAGGGCCTTTCCGTCCTCAGCCGTCGCTTCATGTGACTCCACGG
AGTACCGGGCGCCGTCCAGGCACCTCGATTAGTTCTCGAGCTTTTGGAGTACGTCGTCTTTAGGTTGGGG
GGAGGGGTTTTATGCGATGGAGTTTCCCCACACTGAGTGGGTGGAGACTGAAGTTAGGCCAGCTTGGCAC
TTGATGTAATTCTCCTTGGAATTTGCCCTTTTTGAGTTTGGATCTTGGTTCATTCTCAAGCCTCAGACAG
TGGTTCAAAGTTTTTTTCTTCCATTTCAGGTGTCGTGAGGCTAGCACCGCCACCATGAGTTTGGCTGGGG
GCCGGGCACCCCGGAAGACCGCTGGGAACCGGCTTTCTGGGCTTTTGGAGGCAGAGGAGGAAGATGAGTT
CTACCAGACGACTTATGGGGGTTTCACAGAGGAATCCGGAGATGATGAGTATCAAGGGGACCAGTCAGAC
ACAGAGGACGAAGTGGACTCTGACTTTGACATTGATGAAGGGGATGAACCATCCAGTGATGGAGAAGCAG
AAGAGCCAAGAAGGAAGCGCCGAGTAGTCACCAAGGCCTATAAGGAACCTCTCAAGAGCTTAAGGCCTCG
AAAGGTCAACACCCCGGCTGGTAGCTCTCAGAAGGCGCGAGAAGAGAAGGCACTACTGCCATTAGAACTA
CAAGATGACGGCTCTGACAGTCGGAAGTCTATGCGTCAGTCTACAGCTGAGCATACACGACAAACGTTCC
TTCGGGTACAGGAGAGGCAGGGCCAGTCAAGACGGCGAAAGGGGCCCCACTGTGAGCGGCCACTAACCCA
GGAGGAACTGCTCCGGGAGGCCAAGATCACAGAAGAGCTTAATTTACGGTCACTGGAGACATATGAGCGG
CTCGAGGCTGATAAAAAGAAGCAGGTTCATAAGAAGCGGAAGTGCCCCGGGCCCATAATCACCTATCATT
CAGTGACAGTGCCACTTGTTGGGGAGCCAGGCCCCAAGGAAGAGAACGTTGACATAGAAGGCTCTTTGTG
TTTTTCCTTGTCTTTTGTCCTCAGACTTGATCCTGCTCCCTCGGTGTCTGCATTGACTCCTCATGCTGGG
ACTGGACCCGTCAACCCCCCTGCTCGCTGCTCACGTACCTTCATCACTTTTAGTGATGATGCAACTTTCG
AGGAATGGTTCCCCCAAGGGCGGCCCCCAAAAGTCCCTGTTCGTGAGGTCTGTCCAGTGACCCATCGTCC
AGCCCTATACCGGGACCCTGTTACAGACATACCCTATGCCACTGCTCGAGCCTTCAAGATCATTCGTGAG
GCTTACAAGAAGTACATTACTGCCCATGGACTGCCGCCCACTGCCTCAGCCCTGGGCCCCGGCCCGCCAC
CTCCTGAGCCCCTCCCTGGCTCTGGGCCCCGAGCCTTGCGCCAGAAAATTGTCATTAAATAGTAATGAAC
TAGTCCGTAACTTGAAAGTATTTCGATTTCTTGGCTTTATATATCTTGTGGAAAGGACGAAAGTGATAAC
ATAAACAATATATTACGCGTTAAGTCGACAATCAACCTCTGGATTACAAAATTTGTGAAAGATTGACTGG
TATTCTTAACTATGTTGCTCCTTTTACGCTATGTGGATACGCTGCTTTAATGCCTTTGTATCATGCTATT
GCTTCCCGTATGGCTTTCATTTTCTCCTCCTTGTATAAATCCTGGTTGCTGTCTCTTTATGAGGAGTTGT
GGCCCGTTGTCAGGCAACGTGGCGTGGTGTGCACTGTGTTTGCTGACGCAACCCCCACTGGTTGGGGCAT
TGCCACCACCTGTCAGCTCCTTTCCGGGACTTTCGCTTTCCCCCTCCCTATTGCCACGGCGGAACTCATC
GCCGCCTGCCTTGCCCGCTGCTGGACAGGGGCTCGGCTGTTGGGCACTGACAATTCCGTGGTGTTGTCGG
GGAAATCATCGTCCTTTCCTTGGCTGCTCGCCTGTGTTGCCACCTGGATTCTGCGCGGGACGTCCTTCTG
CTACGTCCCTTCGGCCCTCAATCCAGCGGACCTTCCTTCCCGCGGCCTGCTGCCGGCTCTGCGGCCTCTT
CCGCGTCTTCGCCTTCGCCCTCAGACGAGTCGGATCTCCCTTTGGGCCGCCTCCCCGCGTCGACTTTAAG
ACCAATGACTTACAAGGCAGCTGTAGATCTTAGCCACTTTTTAAAAGAAAAGGGGGGACTGGAAGGGCTA
ATTCACTCCCAACGAAGACAAGATCTGCTTTTTGCTTGTACTGGGTCTCTCTGGTTAGACCAGATCTGAG
CCTGGGAGCTCTCTGGCTAACTAGGGAACCCACTGCTTAAGCCTCAATAAAGCTTGCCTTGAGTGCTTCA
AGTAGTGTGTGCCCGTCTGTTGTGTGACTCTGGTAACTAGAGATCCCTCAGACCCTTTTAGTCAGTGTGG
AAAATCTCTAGCAGTACGTATAGTAGTTCATGTCATCTTATTATTCAGTATTTATAACTTGCAAAGAAAT
GAATATCAGAGAGTGAGAGGAACTTGTTTATTGCAGCTTATAATGGTTACAAATAAAGCAATAGCATCAC
AAATTTCACAAATAAAGCATTTTTTTCACTGCATTCTAGTTGTGGTTTGTCCAAACTCATCAATGTATCT
TATCATGTCTGGCTCTAGCTATCCCGCCCCTAACTCCGCCCATCCCGCCCCTAACTCCGCCCAGTTCCGC
CCATTCTCCGCCCCATGGCTGACTAATTTTTTTTATTTATGCAGAGGCCGAGGCCGCCTCGGCCTCTGAG
CTATTCCAGAAGTAGTGAGGAGGCTTTTTTGGAGGCCTAGGGACGTACCCAATTCGCCCTATAGTGAGTC
GTATTACGCGCGCTCACTGGCCGTCGTTTTACAACGTCGTGACTGGGAAAACCCTGGCGTTACCCAACTT
AATCGCCTTGCAGCACATCCCCCTTTCGCCAGCTGGCGTAATAGCGAAGAGGCCCGCACCGATCGCCCTT
CCCAACAGTTGCGCAGCCTGAATGGCGAATGGG
[124 nt withheld, positions 6824-6947]
C
[91 nt withheld, positions 6949-7039]
A
[49 nt withheld, positions 7041-7089]
CCTTTGACGTTGGAGTCCACGTTCTTT
[37 nt withheld, positions 7117-7153]
ACCCTATCTCGGTCTATTCTTTTGATTTATAAGGGATTTTGCCGATTTCGGCCTATTGGTTAAAAAATGA
GCTGATTTAACAAAAATTTAACGCGAATTTTAACAAAATATTAACGCTTACAATTTAGGTGGCACTTTTC
GGGGAAATGTGCGCGGAACCCCTATTTGTTTATTTTTCTAAATACATTCAAATATGTATCCGCTCATGAG
ACAATAACCCTGATAAATGCTTCAATAATATTGAAAAAGGAAGAGTATGAGTATTCAACATTTCCGTGTC
GCCCTTATTCCCTTTTTTGCGGCATTTTGCCTTCCTGTTTTTGCTCACCCAGAAACGCTGGTGAAAGTAA
AAGATGCTGAAGATCAGTTGGGTGCACGAGTGGGTTACATCGAACTGGATCTCAACAGCGGTAAGATCCT
TGAGAGTTTTCGCCCCGAAGAACGTTTTCCAATGATGAGCACTTTTAAAGTTCTGCTATGTGGCGCGGTA
TTATCCCGTATTGACGCCGGGCAAGAGCAACTCGGTCGCCGCATACACTATTCTCAGAATGACTTGGTTG
AGTACTCACCAGTCACAGAAAAGCATCTTACGGATGGCATGACAGTAAGAGAATTATGCAGTGCTGCCAT
AACCATGAGTGATAACACTGCGGCCAACTTACTTCTGACAACGATCGGAGGACCGAAGGAGCTAACCGCT
TTTTTGCACAACATGGGGGATCATGTAACTCGCCTTGATCGTTGGGAACCGGAGCTGAATGAAGCCATAC
CAAACGACGAGCGTGACACCACGATGCCTGTAGCAATGGCAACAACGTTGCGCAAACTATTAACTGGCGA
ACTACTTACTCTAGCTTCCCGGCAACAATTAATAGACTGGATGGAGGCGGATAAAGTTGCAGGACCACTT
CTGCGCTCGGCCCTTCCGGCTGGCTGGTTTATTGCTGATAAATCTGGAGCCGGTGAGCGTGGGTCTCGCG
GTATCATTGCAGCACTGGGGCCAGATGGTAAGCCCTCCCGTATCGTAGTTATCTACACGACGGGGAGTCA
GGCAACTATGGATGAACGAAATAGACAGATCGCTGAGATAGGTGCCTCACTGATTAAGCATTGGTAACTG
TCAGACCAAGTTTACTCATATATACTTTAGATTGATTTAAAACTTCATTTTTAATTTAAAAGGATCTAGG
TGAAGATCCTTTTTGATAATCTCATGACCAAAATCCCTTAACGTGAGTTTTCGTTCCACTGAGCGTCAGA
CCCCGTAGAAAAGATCAAAGGATCTTCTTGAGATCCTTTTTTTCTGCGCGTAATCTGCTGCTTGCAAACA
AAAAAACCACCGCTACCAGCGGTGGTTTGTTTGCCGGATCAAGAGCTACCAACTCTTTTTCCGAAGGTAA
CTGGCTTCAGCAGAGCGCAGATACCAAATACTGTTCTTCTAGTGTAGCCGTAGTTAGGCCACCACTTCAA
GAACTCTGTAGCACCGCCTACATACCTCGCTCTGCTAATCCTGTTACCAGTGGCTGCTGCCAGTGGCGAT
AAGTCGTGTCTTACCGGGTTGGACTCAAGACGATAGTTACCGGATAAGGCGCAGCGGTCGGGCTGAACGG
GGGGTTCGTGCACACAGCCCAGCTTGGAGCGAACGACCTACACCGAACTGAGATACCTACAGCGTGAGCT
ATGAGAAAGCGCCACGCTTCCCGAAGGGAGAAAGGCGGACAGGTATCCGGTAAGCGGCAGGGTCGGAACA
GGAGAGCGCACGAGGGAGCTTCCAGGGGGAAACGCCTGGTATCTTTATAGTCCTGTCGGGTTTCGCCACC
TCTGACTTGAGCGTCGATTTTTGTGATGCTCGTCAGGGGGGCGGAGCCTATGGAAAAACGCCAGCAACGC
GGCCTTTTTACGGTTCCTGGCCTTTTGCTGGCCTTTTGCTCACATGTTCTTTCCTGCGTTATCCCCTGAT
TCTGTGGATAACCGTATTACCGCCTTTGAGTGAGCTGATACCGCTCGCCGCAGCCGAACGACCGAGCGCA
GCGAGTCAGTGAGCGAGGAAGCGGAAGAGCGCCCAATACGCAAACCGCCTCTCCCCGCGCGTTGGCCGAT
TCATTAATGCAGCTGGCACGACAGGTTTCCCGACTGGAAAGCGGGCAGTGAGCGCAACGCAATTAATGTG
AGTTAGCTCACTCATTAGGCACCCCAGGCTTTACACTTTATGCTTCCGGCTCGTATGTTGTGTGGAATTG
TGAGCGGATAACAATTTCACACAGGAAACAGCTATGACCATGATTACGCCAAGCGCGCAATTAACCCTCA
CTAAAGGGAACAAAAGCTGGAGCTGCAAGC
Features (pLannotate 1.2.2; 31 found; start..end, strand, type, name):
      5..231     +  promoter       RSV promoter: Rous sarcoma virus enhancer/promoter
    232..412     +  LTR            5' LTR (truncated): truncated 5' long terminal repeat (LTR) from HIV-1
    459..584     +  misc_feature   HIV-1 Ψ: packaging signal of human immunodeficiency virus type 1
    568..931     +  CDS            HIV-1 gag (fragment): gag protein from human immunodeficiency virus 1; gag
   1077..1310    +  misc_feature   RRE: The Rev response element (RRE) of HIV-1 allows for Rev-dependent mRNA export from the nucleus to the cytoplasm.
   1687..1713    +  CDS            Rev (fragment): human immunodeficiency virus 1 (HIV-1) Rev protein; rev; enhances nuclear export of unspliced and incompletely spliced viral mRNAs
   1720..1743    +  promoter       SV40 promoter (fragment): SV40 early promoter
   1744..1815    +  promoter       SV40 promoter (fragment): SV40 enhancer and early promoter
   1839..1974    +  rep_origin     SV40 ori: SV40 origin of replication
   2020..2616    +  CDS            PuroR (fragment): puromycin N-acetyltransferase; pac from Streptomyces; confers resistance to puromycin
   2665..2782    +  misc_feature   cPPT/CTS: central polypurine tract and central termination sequence of HIV-1
   2847..2913    +  CDS            small t antigen (fragment): SV40 (simian virus 40) small t antigen
   2920..4098    +  promoter       EF-1α promoter: strong constitutive promoter for human elongation factor EF-1α
   4115..5239    +  CDS            VPS72: VPS72_HUMAN - Also known as TCFL1, YL1. Experimental evidence at protein level: Swiss-Prot protein existence level 1. Deposition-and-exchange histone chaperone specific for H2AZ1, specifically chaperones H2AZ1 and deposits it into nucleosomes. As component of the SRCAP complex, mediates the ATP-dependent exchange of histone H2AZ1/H2B dimers for nucleosomal H2A/H2B, leading to transcriptional regulation of selected genes by chromatin remodeling. From Homo sapiens (Human).
   5255..5308    +  promoter       U6 promoter (fragment): RNA polymerase III promoter for human U6 snRNA
   5350..5938    +  misc_feature   WPRE: woodchuck hepatitis virus posttranscriptional regulatory element
   5989..6008    +  misc_feature   cPPT/CTS (fragment): central polypurine tract and central termination sequence of HIV-1
   6010..6243    +  LTR            3' LTR (ΔU3): self-inactivating 3' long terminal repeat (LTR) from HIV-1
   6321..6442    +  polyA_signal   SV40 poly(A) signal: SV40 polyadenylation signal
   6482..6617    +  rep_origin     SV40 ori: SV40 origin of replication
   6638..6656    -  promoter       T7 promoter: promoter for bacteriophage T7 RNA polymerase
   6664..6819    +  CDS            lacZα (fragment): LacZα fragment of β-galactosidase; lacZ fragment
   6824..7252    +  rep_origin     f1 ori (sequence partly withheld): f1 bacteriophage origin of replication; arrow indicates direction of (+) strand synthesis
   7305..7409    +  promoter       AmpR promoter: bla
   7410..8270    +  CDS            AmpR: β-lactamase; bla; confers resistance to ampicillin, carbenicillin, and related antibiotics
   8441..9029    +  rep_origin     ori: high-copy-number ColE1/pMB1/pBR322/pUC origin of replication
   9212..9304    +  CDS            lacI (fragment): lac repressor; lacI; The lac repressor binds to the lac operator to inhibit transcription in E. coli. This inhibition can be relieved by adding lactose or isopropyl-β-D-thiogalactopyranoside (IPTG).
   9317..9338    +  protein_bind   CAP binding site: CAP binding activates transcription in the presence of cAMP. E. coli catabolite activator protein
   9353..9383    +  promoter       lac promoter: promoter for the E. coli lac operon
   9391..9407    +  protein_bind   lac operator: The lac repressor binds to the lac operator to inhibit transcription in E. coli. This inhibition can be relieved by adding lactose or isopropyl-β-D-thiogalactopyranoside (IPTG). lac repressor encoded by lacI
   9452..9470    +  promoter       T3 promoter: promoter for bacteriophage T3 RNA polymerase
