[The description below was written by a language model from this plasmid's Addgene catalogue record and pLannotate feature annotations shown in this document.]
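Description:
TFORF0633 is a third-generation-style, self-inactivating lentiviral expression plasmid built on the pLX_TRC317 backbone from the Broad Institute Genetic Perturbation Platform, carrying the human VPS72 open reading frame for overexpression in mammalian cells. In bacteria it is maintained through a high-copy ColE1/pUC-type origin and an ampicillin resistance gene (β-lactamase). An f1 origin and remnants of a lac/T7/T3 cloning region are also present in the backbone. The depositor warns that the plasmid can recombine, as is common for LTR-containing vectors.

The viral transfer cassette begins with an RSV promoter fused to a truncated HIV-1 5' LTR, which drives genomic RNA production in packaging cells. This is followed by the Ψ packaging signal with a gag fragment, the Rev response element for Rev-dependent nuclear export, and a cPPT/CTS element. It ends in a ΔU3 3' LTR that inactivates LTR promoter activity after integration, with an SV40 polyadenylation signal downstream. Within the provirus, an SV40 early promoter drives puromycin N-acetyltransferase for selecting transduced cells, and a separate EF-1α promoter drives VPS72, with a WPRE downstream to enhance transcript stability and expression.

VPS72 (also known as YL1 or TCFL1) is annotated as an H2A.Z-specific histone chaperone and a component of the SRCAP chromatin-remodelling complex. According to the catalogue record, the synthesized ORF is paired with a unique 24-bp barcode. The barcode is not annotated as a feature in the table, so its exact position is not stated. The construct belongs to a barcoded transcription factor ORF collection, in which barcodes identify each factor in pooled overexpression screens such as those for directed differentiation.
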