Addgene plasmid #141648: TFORF0633
Purpose: Lentiviral vector for overexpressing the VPS72 transcription factor ORF with a unique 24-bp barcode. Barcodes facilitate identification of transcription factors in pooled screens.
Depositing lab: Feng Zhang. Depositing organization: Broad Institute. Publication: A transcription factor atlas of directed differentiation. Joung J, Ma S, Tay T, Geiger-Schuller KR, Kirchgatterer PC, Verdine VK, Guo B, Arias-Garcia MA, Allen WE, Singh A, Kuksenko O, Abudayyeh OO, Gootenberg JS, Fu Z, Macrae RK, Buenrostro JD, Regev A, Zhang F. Cell. 2023 Jan 5;186(1):209-229.e26. doi: 10.1016/j.cell.2022.11.026. PubMed 36608654.
Backbone
  Vector backbone: pLX_TRC317
  Backbone manufacturer: Broad Institute Genetic Perturbation Platform
  Backbone size w/o insert (bp): 8264
  Vector type: Mammalian Expression, Lentiviral
  Selectable markers: Puromycin
Growth in bacteria
  Bacterial resistance: Ampicillin, 100 μg/mL
  Growth temperature: 37°C
  Growth strain: NEB Stable
  Copy number: High Copy
Gene/Insert
  Gene/Insert name: VPS72
  Species: H. sapiens (human)
  Insert size (bp): 1229
  Entrez Gene: VPS72 (a.k.a. CFL1, Swc2, TCFL1, YL-1, YL1)
  Promoter: EF1a
  Cloning method: Unknown
  Sequencing primers: 5′ GGGTGGAGACTGAAGTTAGGCCAG; 3′ CACATAGCGTAAAAGGAGCAACATAG
Terms and licenses: Academic/Nonprofit Terms; Industry Terms: Not Available to Industry
Depositor comments: NM_001271087,ENST00000354473 . The transcription factor ORF portion of this plasmid was synthesized by Genewiz. Please test multiple small colonies in case of plasmid recombination. To make this collection available in a timely manner, a portion of this collection was not fully sequenced by Addgene. If an Addgene verified full plasmid sequence is not available, please contact us prior to placing an order to request the full sequence.
How to cite: TFORF0633 was a gift from Feng Zhang (Addgene plasmid # 141648 ; http://n2t.net/addgene:141648 ; RRID:Addgene_141648)
