>Addgene plasmid #141648 | TFORF0633 | depositor partial sequence | sequence record 277081 | Insert
ACCGCCACCATGAGTTTGGCTGGGGGCCGGGCACCCCGGAAGACCGCTGGGAACCGGCTTTCTGGGCTTT
TGGAGGCAGAGGAGGAAGATGAGTTCTACCAGACGACTTATGGGGGTTTCACAGAGGAATCCGGAGATGA
TGAGTATCAAGGGGACCAGTCAGACACAGAGGACGAAGTGGACTCTGACTTTGACATTGATGAAGGGGAT
GAACCATCCAGTGATGGAGAAGCAGAAGAGCCAAGAAGGAAGCGCCGAGTAGTCACCAAGGCCTATAAGG
AACCTCTCAAGAGCTTAAGGCCTCGAAAGGTCAACACCCCGGCTGGTAGCTCTCAGAAGGCGCGAGAAGA
GAAGGCACTACTGCCATTAGAACTACAAGATGACGGCTCTGACAGTCGGAAGTCTATGCGTCAGTCTACA
GCTGAGCATACACGACAAACGTTCCTTCGGGTACAGGAGAGGCAGGGCCAGTCAAGACGGCGAAAGGGGC
CCCACTGTGAGCGGCCACTAACCCAGGAGGAACTGCTCCGGGAGGCCAAGATCACAGAAGAGCTTAATTT
ACGGTCACTGGAGACATATGAGCGGCTCGAGGCTGATAAAAAGAAGCAGGTTCATAAGAAGCGGAAGTGC
CCCGGGCCCATAATCACCTATCATTCAGTGACAGTGCCACTTGTTGGGGAGCCAGGCCCCAAGGAAGAGA
ACGTTGACATAGAAGGCTCTTTGTGTTTTTCCTTGTCTTTTGTCCTCAGACTTGATCCTGCTCCCTCGGT
GTCTGCATTGACTCCTCATGCTGGGACTGGACCCGTCAACCCCCCTGCTCGCTGCTCACGTACCTTCATC
ACTTTTAGTGATGATGCAACTTTCGAGGAATGGTTCCCCCAAGGGCGGCCCCCAAAAGTCCCTGTTCGTG
AGGTCTGTCCAGTGACCCATCGTCCAGCCCTATACCGGGACCCTGTTACAGACATACCCTATGCCACTGC
TCGAGCCTTCAAGATCATTCGTGAGGCTTACAAGAAGTACATTACTGCCCATGGACTGCCGCCCACTGCC
TCAGCCCTGGGCCCCGGCCCGCCACCTCCTGAGCCCCTCCCTGGCTCTGGGCCCCGAGCCTTGCGCCAGA
AAATTGTCATTAAATAGTAATGAACTAGTCCGTAACTTGAAAGTATTTCGATTTCTTGGCTTTATATATC
TTGTGGAAAGGACGAAAGTGATAACATAAACAATATATT
