>Addgene plasmid #141648 | TFORF0633 | depositor partial sequence | sequence record 277082 | Barcode
AAGTGATAACATAAACAATATATT
